Addgene plasmid #103053: pCAGGS_HA-VP35_EBOV
Purpose: Mammalian expression vector encoding HA-tagged Ebola virus VP35 gene under control of the CAG promoter
Depositing lab: Elke Mühlberger. Publication: Ebola Virus Does Not Induce Stress Granule Formation during Infection and Sequesters Stress Granule Proteins within Viral Inclusions. Nelson EV, Schmidt KM, Deflube LR, Doganay S, Banadyga L, Olejnik J, Hume AJ, Ryabchikova E, Ebihara H, Kedersha N, Ha T, Muhlberger E. J Virol. 2016 Jul 27;90(16):7268-84. doi: 10.1128/JVI.00459-16. Print 2016 Aug 15. PubMed 27252530.
Backbone
  Vector backbone: pCAGGs
  Total vector size (bp): 5831
  Vector type: Mammalian Expression
Growth in bacteria
  Bacterial resistance: Ampicillin, 100 μg/mL
  Growth temperature: 37°C
  Growth strain: DH5alpha
  Copy number: High Copy
Gene/Insert
  Gene/Insert name: VP35 (alt name: VP35 gene of Ebola virus)
  Species: Zaire ebolavirus, Mayinga
  Entrez Gene: VP35 (a.k.a. ZEBOVgp2)
  Promoter: CAG
  Tag / fusion protein: HA-tag (N terminal on insert)
  Cloning method: Restriction Enzyme; 5′ cloning site Kpn 1 (unknown if destroyed); 3′ cloning site Not 1 (unknown if destroyed)
  Sequencing primers: 5′ CAG-F GCAACGTGCTGGTTATTGTG
Terms and licenses: Academic/Nonprofit Terms; Industry Terms: Not Available to Industry
How to cite: pCAGGS_HA-VP35_EBOV was a gift from Elke Mühlberger (Addgene plasmid # 103053 ; http://n2t.net/addgene:103053 ; RRID:Addgene_103053)
