[The description below was written by a language model from this plasmid's Addgene catalogue record and pLannotate feature annotations shown in this document.]
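Description:
pCAGGS_HA-VP35_EBOV is a mammalian expression plasmid of about 5.8 kb built on the pCAGGS backbone, designed for transient expression of an N-terminally HA-tagged VP35 protein from Zaire ebolavirus (Mayinga isolate). It is maintained in E. coli as a high-copy plasmid through a ColE1/pUC-type origin and is selected with ampicillin via the β-lactamase gene and its native promoter. The backbone carries no mammalian selection marker in the annotated features. It does carry an SV40 origin of replication, which can support episomal amplification in cells expressing SV40 large T antigen. Remnants of lac regulatory elements, lacI fragments, an SV40 promoter fragment and a short T7 promoter fragment are cloning leftovers with no evident functional role.

Expression is driven by the composite CAG promoter, annotated here as its three parts: the human cytomegalovirus immediate-early enhancer, the chicken β-actin promoter, and a chimeric chicken β-actin/rabbit β-globin intron. Together these give strong, broadly active transcription in mammalian cells. The VP35 open reading frame, cloned between KpnI and NotI sites, lies downstream and is followed by the rabbit β-globin polyadenylation signal. The HA tag is listed in the catalogue entry but is not separately annotated in the feature table; there is room for it in the short interval just upstream of the annotated VP35 coding region.

VP35 is the Ebola virus polymerase cofactor. It also chaperones the nucleoprotein and suppresses innate immune signalling. The epitope tag allows detection by immunofluorescence, immunoblotting or immunoprecipitation. The associated study examined stress granule proteins and viral inclusions during Ebola virus infection, consistent with use of this plasmid to express VP35 on its own or alongside other viral proteins in transfected cells.
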