Features (pLannotate 1.2.2; 17 found; start..end, strand, type, name):
      5..384     +  enhancer       CMV enhancer: human cytomegalovirus immediate early enhancer
    386..661     +  promoter       chicken β-actin promoter: No description available
    662..1678    +  intron         chimeric intron: chimera between introns from chicken β-actin and rabbit β-globin
   1704..1721    -  promoter       T7 promoter (fragment): promoter for bacteriophage T7 RNA polymerase
   1782..2798    +  CDS            VP35: VP35_EBOZM - Experimental evidence at protein level: Swiss-Prot protein existence level 1. Plays an essential role in viral RNA synthesis and also a role in suppressing innate immune signaling (PubMed:11027311). Acts as a polymerase cofactor in the RNA polymerase transcription and replication complexes (PubMed:9971816, PubMed:16495261, PubMed:24495995). Serves as nucleoprotein/NP monomer chaperone prior to the formation of the large oligomeric RNA-bound complexes (By similarity). Regulates RNA synthesis by modulating NP-RNA interactions and interacting with DYNLL1 (PubMed:25741013). VP35-NP in
   2919..2974    +  polyA_signal   β-globin poly(A) signal: rabbit β-globin polyadenylation signal (Gil and Proudfoot, 1987)
   3359..3375    -  protein_bind   lac operator: The lac repressor binds to the lac operator to inhibit transcription in E. coli. This inhibition can be relieved by adding lactose or isopropyl-β-D-thiogalactopyranoside (IPTG). lac repressor encoded by lacI
   3383..3413    -  promoter       lac promoter: promoter for the E. coli lac operon
   3428..3449    -  protein_bind   CAP binding site: CAP binding activates transcription in the presence of cAMP. E. coli catabolite activator protein
   3462..3501    -  CDS            lacI (fragment): lac repressor; lacI; The lac repressor binds to the lac operator to inhibit transcription in E. coli. This inhibition can be relieved by adding lactose or isopropyl-β-D-thiogalactopyranoside (IPTG).
   3508..3530    +  promoter       SV40 promoter (fragment): SV40 enhancer and early promoter
   3554..3689    +  rep_origin     SV40 ori: SV40 origin of replication
   3709..3843    +  polyA_signal   SV40 poly(A) signal: SV40 polyadenylation signal
   3845..3899    -  CDS            lacI (fragment): lac repressor; lacI; The lac repressor binds to the lac operator to inhibit transcription in E. coli. This inhibition can be relieved by adding lactose or isopropyl-β-D-thiogalactopyranoside (IPTG).
   4082..4670    -  rep_origin     ori: high-copy-number ColE1/pMB1/pBR322/pUC origin of replication
   4841..5701    -  CDS            AmpR: β-lactamase; bla; confers resistance to ampicillin, carbenicillin, and related antibiotics
   5702..5806    -  promoter       AmpR promoter: bla
>Addgene plasmid #103053 | pCAGGS_HA-VP35_EBOV | addgene full sequence | sequence record 200886 | Addgene NGS Result
GGTCGACATTGATTATTGACTAGTTATTAATAGTAATCAATTACGGGGTCATTAGTTCATAGCCCATATA
TGGAGTTCCGCGTTACATAACTTACGGTAAATGGCCCGCCTGGCTGACCGCCCAACGACCCCCGCCCATT
GACGTCAATAATGACGTATGTTCCCATAGTAACGCCAATAGGGACTTTCCATTGACGTCAATGGGTGGAG
TATTTACGGTAAACTGCCCACTTGGCAGTACATCAAGTGTATCATATGCCAAGTACGCCCCCTATTGACG
TCAATGACGGTAAATGGCCCGCCTGGCATTATGCCCAGTACATGACCTTATGGGACTTTCCTACTTGGCA
GTACATCTACGTATTAGTCATCGCTATTACCATGGTCGAGGTGAGCCCCACGTTCTGCTTCACTCTCCCC
ATCTCCCCCCCCTCCCCACCCCCAATTTTGTATTTATTTATTTTTTAATTATTTTGTGCAGCGATGGGGG
CGGGGGGGGGGGGGGGGCGCGCCAGGCGGGGCGGGGCGGGGCGAGGGGCGGGGCGGGGCGAGGCGGAGAG
GTGCGGCGGCAGCCAATCAGAGCGGCGCGCTCCGAAAGTTTCCTTTTATGGCGAGGCGGCGGCGGCGGCG
GCCCTATAAAAAGCGAAGCGCGCGGCGGGCGGGAGTCGCTGCGCGCTGCCTTCGCCCCGTGCCCCGCTCC
GCCGCCGCCTCGCGCCGCCCGCCCCGGCTCTGACTGACCGCGTTACTCCCACAGGTGAGCGGGCGGGACG
GCCCTTCTCCTCCGGGCTGTAATTAGCGCTTGGTTTAATGACGGCTTGTTTCTTTTCTGTGGCTGCGTGA
AAGCCTTGAGGGGCTCCGGGAGGGCCCTTTGTGCGGGGGGAGCGGCTCGGGGGGTGCGTGCGTGTGTGTG
TGCGTGGGGAGCGCCGCGTGCGGCTCCGCGCTGCCCGGCGGCTGTGAGCGCTGCGGGCGCGGCGCGGGGC
TTTGTGCGCTCCGCAGTGTGCGCGAGGGGAGCGCGGCCGGGGGCGGTGCCCCGCGGTGCGGGGGGGGCTG
CGAGGGGAACAAAGGCTGCGTGCGGGGTGTGTGCGTGGGGGGGTGAGCAGGGGGTGTGGGCGCGTCGGTC
GGGCTGCAACCCCCCCTGCACCCCCCTCCCCGAGTTGCTGAGCACGGCCCGGCTTCGGGTGCGGGGCTCC
GTACGGGGCGTGGCGCGGGGCTCGCCGTGCCGGGCGGGGGGTGGCGGCAGGTGGGGGTGCCGGGCGGGGC
GGGGCCGCCTCGGGCCGGGGAGGGCTCGGGGGAGGGGCGCGGCGGCCCCCGGAGCGCCGGCGGCTGTCGA
GGCGCGGCGAGCCGCAGCCATTGCCTTTTATGGTAATCGTGCGAGAGGGCGCAGGGACTTCCTTTGTCCC
AAATCTGTGCGGAGCCGAAATCTGGGAGGCGCCGCCGCACCCCCTCTAGCGGGCGCGGGGCGAAGCGGTG
CGGCGCCGGCAGGAAGGAAATGGGCGGGGAGGGCCTTCGTGCGTCGCCGCGCCGCCGTCCCCTTCTCCCT
CTCCAGCCTCGGGGCTGTCCGCGGGGGGACGGCTGCCTTCGGGGGGGACGGGGCAGGGCGGGGTTCGGCT
TCTGGCGTGTGACCGGCGGCTCTAGAGCCTCTGCTAACCATGTTCATGCCTTCTTCTTTTTCCTACAGCT
CCTGGGCAACGTGTAGGGAATTCCCTATAGTGAGTCGTATTTATTTCAATTCCTCGAGGGTACCCAAGAT
GGCTTACCCTTATGATGTGCCGGATTATGCCACAACTAGAACAAAGGGCAGGGGCCATACTGCGGCCACG
ACTCAAAACGACAGAATGCCAGGCCCTGAGCTTTCGGGCTGGATCTCTGAGCAGCTAATGACCGGAAGAA
TTCCTGTAAGCGACATCTTCTGTGATATTGAGAACAATCCAGGATTATGCTACGCATCCCAAATGCAACA
AACGAAGCCAAACCCGAAGACGCGCAACAGTCAAACCCAAACGGACCCAATTTGCAATCATAGTTTTGAG
GAGGTAGTACAAACATTGGCTTCATTGGCTACTGTTGTGCAACAACAAACCATCGCATCAGAATCATTAG
AACAACGCATTACGAGTCTTGAGAATGGTCTAAAGCCAGTTTATGATATGGCAAAAACAATCTCCTCATT
GAACAGGGTTTGTGCTGAGATGGTTGCAAAATATGATCTTCTGGTGATGACAACCGGTCGGGCAACAGCA
ACCGCTGCGGCAACTGAGGCTTATTGGGCCGAACATGGTCAACCACCACCTGGACCATCACTTTATGAAG
AAAGTGCGATTCGGGGTAAGATTGAATCTAGAGATGAGACCGTCCCTCAAAGTGTTAGGGAGGCATTCAA
CAATCTAAACAGTACCACTTCACTAACTGAGGAAAATTTTGGGAAACCTGACATTTCGGCAAAGGATTTG
AGAAACATTATGTATGATCACTTGCCTGGTTTTGGAACTGCTTTCCACCAATTAGTACAAGTGATTTGTA
AATTGGGAAAAGATAGCAACTCATTGGACATCATTCATGCTGAGTTCCAGGCCAGCCTGGCTGAAGGAGA
CTCTCCTCAATGTGCCCTAATTCAAATTACAAAAAGAGTTCCAATCTTCCAAGATGCTGCTCCACCTGTC
ATCCACATCCGCTCTCGAGGTGACATTCCCCGAGCTTGCCAGAAAAGCTTGCGTCCAGTCCCACCATCGC
CCAAGATTGATCGAGGTTGGGTATGTGTTTTTCAGCTTCAAGATGGTAAAACACTTGGACTCAAAATTTG
AGCCAATCTCCCTTCCCTCCGAAGCGGCCGCGAGCTCTTAATTAGCTAGCAGATCTTTTTCCCTCTGCCA
AAAATTATGGGGACATCATGAAGCCCCTTGAGCATCTGACTTCTGGCTAATAAAGGAAATTTATTTTCAT
TGCAATAGTGTGTTGGAATTTTTTGTGTCTCTCACTCGGAAGGACATATGGGAGGGCAAATCATTTAAAA
CATCAGAATGAGTATTTGGTTTAGAGTTTGGCAACATATGCCCATATGCTGGCTGCCATGAACAAAGGTT
GGCTATAAAGAGGTCATCAGTATATGAAACAGCCCCCTGCTGTCCATTCCTTATTCCATAGAAAAGCCTT
GACTTGAGGTTAGATTTTTTTTATATTTTGTTTTGTGTTATTTTTTTCTTTAACATCCCTAAAATTTTCC
TTACATGTTTTACTAGCCAGATTTTTCCTCCTCTCCTGACTACTCCCAGTCATAGCTGTCCCTCTTCTCT
TATGGAGATCCCTCGACCTGCAGCCCAAGCTTGGCGTAATCATGGTCATAGCTGTTTCCTGTGTGAAATT
GTTATCCGCTCACAATTCCACACAACATACGAGCCGGAAGCATAAAGTGTAAAGCCTGGGGTGCCTAATG
AGTGAGCTAACTCACATTAATTGCGTTGCGCTCACTGCCCGCTTTCCAGTCGGGAAACCTGTCGTGCCAG
CGGATCCGCATCTCAATTAGTCAGCAACCATAGTCCCGCCCCTAACTCCGCCCATCCCGCCCCTAACTCC
GCCCAGTTCCGCCCATTCTCCGCCCCATGGCTGACTAATTTTTTTTATTTATGCAGAGGCCGAGGCCGCC
TCGGCCTCTGAGCTATTCCAGAAGTAGTGAGGAGGCTTTTTTGGAGGCCTAGGCTTTTGCAAAAAGCTAA
CTTGTTTATTGCAGCTTATAATGGTTACAAATAAAGCAATAGCATCACAAATTTCACAAATAAAGCATTT
TTTTCACTGCATTCTAGTTGTGGTTTGTCCAAACTCATCAATGTATCTTATCATGTCTGGATCCGCTGCA
TTAATGAATCGGCCAACGCGCGGGGAGAGGCGGTTTGCGTATTGGGCGCTCTTCCGCTTCCTCGCTCACT
GACTCGCTGCGCTCGGTCGTTCGGCTGCGGCGAGCGGTATCAGCTCACTCAAAGGCGGTAATACGGTTAT
CCACAGAATCAGGGGATAACGCAGGAAAGAACATGTGAGCAAAAGGCCAGCAAAAGGCCAGGAACCGTAA
AAAGGCCGCGTTGCTGGCGTTTTTCCATAGGCTCCGCCCCCCTGACGAGCATCACAAAAATCGACGCTCA
AGTCAGAGGTGGCGAAACCCGACAGGACTATAAAGATACCAGGCGTTTCCCCCTGGAAGCTCCCTCGTGC
GCTCTCCTGTTCCGACCCTGCCGCTTACCGGATACCTGTCCGCCTTTCTCCCTTCGGGAAGCGTGGCGCT
TTCTCATAGCTCACGCTGTAGGTATCTCAGTTCGGTGTAGGTCGTTCGCTCCAAGCTGGGCTGTGTGCAC
GAACCCCCCGTTCAGCCCGACCGCTGCGCCTTATCCGGTAACTATCGTCTTGAGTCCAACCCGGTAAGAC
ACGACTTATCGCCACTGGCAGCAGCCACTGGTAACAGGATTAGCAGAGCGAGGTATGTAGGCGGTGCTAC
AGAGTTCTTGAAGTGGTGGCCTAACTACGGCTACACTAGAAGAACAGTATTTGGTATCTGCGCTCTGCTG
AAGCCAGTTACCTTCGGAAAAAGAGTTGGTAGCTCTTGATCCGGCAAACAAACCACCGCTGGTAGCGGTG
GTTTTTTTGTTTGCAAGCAGCAGATTACGCGCAGAAAAAAAGGATCTCAAGAAGATCCTTTGATCTTTTC
TACGGGGTCTGACGCTCAGTGGAACGAAAACTCACGTTAAGGGATTTTGGTCATGAGATTATCAAAAAGG
ATCTTCACCTAGATCCTTTTAAATTAAAAATGAAGTTTTAAATCAATCTAAAGTATATATGAGTAAACTT
GGTCTGACAGTTACCAATGCTTAATCAGTGAGGCACCTATCTCAGCGATCTGTCTATTTCGTTCATCCAT
AGTTGCCTGACTCCCCGTCGTGTAGATAACTACGATACGGGAGGGCTTACCATCTGGCCCCAGTGCTGCA
ATGATACCGCGAGACCCACGCTCACCGGCTCCAGATTTATCAGCAATAAACCAGCCAGCCGGAAGGGCCG
AGCGCAGAAGTGGTCCTGCAACTTTATCCGCCTCCATCCAGTCTATTAATTGTTGCCGGGAAGCTAGAGT
AAGTAGTTCGCCAGTTAATAGTTTGCGCAACGTTGTTGCCATTGCTACAGGCATCGTGGTGTCACGCTCG
TCGTTTGGTATGGCTTCATTCAGCTCCGGTTCCCAACGATCAAGGCGAGTTACATGATCCCCCATGTTGT
GCAAAAAAGCGGTTAGCTCCTTCGGTCCTCCGATCGTTGTCAGAAGTAAGTTGGCCGCAGTGTTATCACT
CATGGTTATGGCAGCACTGCATAATTCTCTTACTGTCATGCCATCCGTAAGATGCTTTTCTGTGACTGGT
GAGTACTCAACCAAGTCATTCTGAGAATAGTGTATGCGGCGACCGAGTTGCTCTTGCCCGGCGTCAATAC
GGGATAATACCGCGCCACATAGCAGAACTTTAAAAGTGCTCATCATTGGAAAACGTTCTTCGGGGCGAAA
ACTCTCAAGGATCTTACCGCTGTTGAGATCCAGTTCGATGTAACCCACTCGTGCACCCAACTGATCTTCA
GCATCTTTTACTTTCACCAGCGTTTCTGGGTGAGCAAAAACAGGAAGGCAAAATGCCGCAAAAAAGGGAA
TAAGGGCGACACGGAAATGTTGAATACTCATACTCTTCCTTTTTCAATATTATTGAAGCATTTATCAGGG
TTATTGTCTCATGAGCGGATACATATTTGAATGTATTTAGAAAAATAAACAAATAGGGGTTCCGCGCACA
TTTCCCCGAAAAGTGCCACCTG
